>Addgene plasmid #73953 | pCMV-pro-IL1b | addgene full sequence | sequence record 141866 | Addgene assembled full plasmid sequence
GACGGATCGGGAGATCTCCCGATCCCCTATGGTCGACTCTCAGTACAATCTGCTCTGATGCCGCATAGTT
AAGCCAGTATCTGCTCCCTGCTTGTGTGTTGGAGGTCGCTGAGTAGTGCGCGAGCAAAATTTAAGCTACA
ACAAGGCAAGGCTTGACCGACAATTGCATGAAGAATCTGCTTAGGGTTAGGCGTTTTGCGCTGCTTCGCG
ATGTACGGGCCAGATATACGCGTTGACATTGATTATTGACTAGTTATTAATAGTAATCAATTACGGGGTC
ATTAGTTCATAGCCCATATATGGAGTTCCGCGTTACATAACTTACGGTAAATGGCCCGCCTGGCTGACCG
CCCAACGACCCCCGCCCATTGACGTCAATAATGACGTATGTTCCCATAGTAACGCCAATAGGGACTTTCC
ATTGACGTCAATGGGTGGACTATTTACGGTAAACTGCCCACTTGGCAGTACATCAAGTGTATCATATGCC
AAGTACGCCCCCTATTGACGTCAATGACGGTAAATGGCCCGCCTGGCATTATGCCCAGTACATGACCTTA
TGGGACTTTCCTACTTGGCAGTACATCTACGTATTAGTCATCGCTATTACCATGGTGATGCGGTTTTGGC
AGTACATCAATGGGCGTGGATAGCGGTTTGACTCACGGGGATTTCCAAGTCTCCACCCCATTGACGTCAA
TGGGAGTTTGTTTTGGCACCAAAATCAACGGGACTTTCCAAAATGTCGTAACAACTCCGCCCCATTGACG
CAAATGGGCGGTAGGCGTGTACGGTGGGAGGTCTATATAAGCAGAGCTCTCTGGCTAACTAGAGAACCCA
CTGCTTACTGGCTTATCGAAATTAATACGACTCACTATAGGGAGACCCAAGCTTGGTACCGAGCTCGGAT
CCACTAGTAACGGCCGCCAGTGTGCTGGAATTCATGCGTTCTTACAGTGCAGGGTTCGAGGCCTAATAGG
CTCATCTGGGATCCTCTCCAGCCAAGCTTCCTTGTGCAAGTGTCTGAAGCAGCTATGGCAACTGTTCCTG
AACTCAACTGTGAAATGCCACCTTTTGACAGTGATGAGAATGACCTGTTCTTTGAAGTTGACGGACCCCA
AAAGATGAAGGGCTGCTTCCAAACCTTTGACCTGGGCTGTCCAGATGAGAGCATCCAGCTTCAAATCTCA
CAGCAGCACATCAACAAGAGCTTCAGGCAGGCAGTATCACTCATTGTGGCTGTGGAGAAGCTGTGGCAGC
TACCTGTGTCTTTCCCGTGGACCTTCCAGGATGAGGACATGAGCACCTTCTTTTCCTTCATCTTTGAAGA
AGAGCCCATCCTCTGTGACTCATGGGATGATGATGATAACCTGCTGGTGTGTGACGTTCCCATTAGACAG
CTGCACTACAGGCTCCGAGATGAACAACAAAAAAGCCTCGTGCTGTCGGACCCATATGAGCTGAAAGCTC
TCCACCTCAATGGACAGAATATCAACCAACAAGTGATATTCTCCATGAGCTTTGTACAAGGAGAACCAAG
CAACGACAAAATACCTGTGGCCTTGGGCCTCAAAGGAAAGAATCTATACCTGTCCTGTGTAATGAAAGAC
GGCACACCCACCCTGCAGCTGGAGAGTGTGGATCCCAAGCAATACCCAAAGAAGAAGATGGAAAAGCGGT
TTGTCTTCAACAAGATAGAAGTCAAGAGCAAAGTGGAGTTTGAGTCTGCAGAGTTCCCCAACTGGTACAT
CAGCACCTCACAAGCAGAGCACAAGCCTGTCTTCCTGGGAAACAACAGTGGTCAGGACATAATTGACTTC
ACCATGGAATCTGTGTCTTCCTAAAGTATGGGCTGGACTGTTTCTAATGCCTTCCCCAGGGCATGTGAAG
GAGCTCCCTTGTCATGAATGAGCAGACAGCTCAATCTCTAGGACACTCCTTAGTCCTCGGCCAAGACAGG
TCGCTCAGGGTCACAAGAAACCATGGCACATTCTGTTCAAAGAGAGCCTGTGTTTTCCTCCTTGCCTCTG
ATGGGCAACCACTTACCTATTTATTTATGTATTTATTGATTGGTTGATCTATTTAAGTTGATTCAAGGGG
ACATTAGGCAGCACTCTCTAGAACAGAACCTAGCTGTCAACGTGTGGGGGATGAATTGGTCATAGCCTGC
ACTGAGGTCTTTCATTGAAGCTGAGAATAAATAGGTTCCTATAATATGGATGAGAATTTTTATGAATGAA
GCACCAGCACATTGCTTTGATGAGTATGAAATAAATTTCATTAAAACAAACAAACAAAAAAAAAACTGTA
AGAACGCATGAATTCTGCAGATATCCATCACACTGGCGGCCGCTCGAGCATGCATCTAGAGGGCCCTATT
CTATAGTGTCACCTAAATGCTAGAGCTCGCTGATCAGCCTCGACTGTGCCTTCTAGTTGCCAGCCATCTG
TTGTTTGCCCCTCCCCCGTGCCTTCCTTGACCCTGGAAGGTGCCACTCCCACTGTCCTTTCCTAATAAAA
TGAGGAAATTGCATCGCATTGTCTGAGTAGGTGTCATTCTATTCTGGGGGGTGGGGTGGGGCAGGACAGC
AAGGGGGAGGATTGGGAAGACAATAGCAGGCATGCTGGGGATGCGGTGGGCTCTATGGCTTCTGAGGCGG
AAAGAACCAGCTGGGGCTCTAGGGGGTATCCCC
[124 nt withheld, positions 2694-2817]
C
[32 nt withheld, positions 2819-2850]
CA
[57 nt withheld, positions 2853-2909]
A
[49 nt withheld, positions 2911-2959]
CCTTTGACGTTGGAGTCCACGTTCTTT
[37 nt withheld, positions 2987-3023]
ACCCTATCTCGGTCTATTCTTTTGATTTATAAGGGATTTTGGGGATTTCGGCCTATTGGTTAAAAAATGA
GCTGATTTAACAAAAATTTAACGCGAATTAATTCTGTGGAATGTGTGTCAGTTAGGGTGTGGAAAGTCCC
CAGGCTCCCCAGGCAGGCAGAAGTATGCAAAGCATGCATCTCAATTAGTCAGCAACCAGGTGTGGAAAGT
CCCCAGGCTCCCCAGCAGGCAGAAGTATGCAAAGCATGCATCTCAATTAGTCAGCAACCATAGTCCCGCC
CCTAACTCCGCCCATCCCGCCCCTAACTCCGCCCAGTTCCGCCCATTCTCCGCCCCATGGCTGACTAATT
TTTTTTATTTATGCAGAGGCCGAGGCCGCCTCTGCCTCTGAGCTATTCCAGAAGTAGTGAGGAGGCTTTT
TTGGAGGCCTAGGCTTTTGCAAAAAGCTCCCGGGAGCTTGTATATCCATTTTCGGATCTGATCAAGAGAC
AGGATGAGGATCGTTTCGCATGATTGAACAAGATGGATTGCACGCAGGTTCTCCGGCCGCTTGGGTGGAG
AGGCTATTCGGCTATGACTGGGCACAACAGACAATCGGCTGCTCTGATGCCGCCGTGTTCCGGCTGTCAG
CGCAGGGGCGCCCGGTTCTTTTTGTCAAGACCGACCTGTCCGGTGCCCTGAATGAACTGCAGGACGAGGC
AGCGCGGCTATCGTGGCTGGCCACGACGGGCGTTCCTTGCGCAGCTGTGCTCGACGTTGTCACTGAAGCG
GGAAGGGACTGGCTGCTATTGGGCGAAGTGCCGGGGCAGGATCTCCTGTCATCTCACCTTGCTCCTGCCG
AGAAAGTATCCATCATGGCTGATGCAATGCGGCGGCTGCATACGCTTGATCCGGCTACCTGCCCATTCGA
CCACCAAGCGAAACATCGCATCGAGCGAGCACGTACTCGGATGGAAGCCGGTCTTGTCGATCAGGATGAT
CTGGACGAAGAGCATCAGGGGCTCGCGCCAGCCGAACTGTTCGCCAGGCTCAAGGCGCGCATGCCCGACG
GCGAGGATCTCGTCGTGACCCATGGCGATGCCTGCTTGCCGAATATCATGGTGGAAAATGGCCGCTTTTC
TGGATTCATCGACTGTGGCCGGCTGGGTGTGGCGGACCGCTATCAGGACATAGCGTTGGCTACCCGTGAT
ATTGCTGAAGAGCTTGGCGGCGAATGGGCTGACCGCTTCCTCGTGCTTTACGGTATCGCCGCTCCCGATT
CGCAGCGCATCGCCTTCTATCGCCTTCTTGACGAGTTCTTCTGAGCGGGACTCTGGGGTTCGAAATGACC
GACCAAGCGACGCCCAACCTGCCATCACGAGATTTCGATTCCACCGCCGCCTTCTATGAAAGGTTGGGCT
TCGGAATCGTTTTCCGGGACGCCGGCTGGATGATCCTCCAGCGCGGGGATCTCATGCTGGAGTTCTTCGC
CCACCCCAACTTGTTTATTGCAGCTTATAATGGTTACAAATAAAGCAATAGCATCACAAATTTCACAAAT
AAAGCATTTTTTTCACTGCATTCTAGTTGTGGTTTGTCCAAACTCATCAATGTATCTTATCATGTCTGTA
TACCGTCGACCTCTAGCTAGAGCTTGGCGTAATCATGGTCATAGCTGTTTCCTGTGTGAAATTGTTATCC
GCTCACAATTCCACACAACATACGAGCCGGAAGCATAAAGTGTAAAGCCTGGGGTGCCTAATGAGTGAGC
TAACTCACATTAATTGCGTTGCGCTCACTGCCCGCTTTCCAGTCGGGAAACCTGTCGTGCCAGCTGCATT
AATGAATCGGCCAACGCGCGGGGAGAGGCGGTTTGCGTATTGGGCGCTCTTCCGCTTCCTCGCTCACTGA
CTCGCTGCGCTCGGTCGTTCGGCTGCGGCGAGCGGTATCAGCTCACTCAAAGGCGGTAATACGGTTATCC
ACAGAATCAGGGGATAACGCAGGAAAGAACATGTGAGCAAAAGGCCAGCAAAAGGCCAGGAACCGTAAAA
AGGCCGCGTTGCTGGCGTTTTTCCATAGGCTCCGCCCCCCTGACGAGCATCACAAAAATCGACGCTCAAG
TCAGAGGTGGCGAAACCCGACAGGACTATAAAGATACCAGGCGTTTCCCCCTGGAAGCTCCCTCGTGCGC
TCTCCTGTTCCGACCCTGCCGCTTACCGGATACCTGTCCGCCTTTCTCCCTTCGGGAAGCGTGGCGCTTT
CTCAATGCTCACGCTGTAGGTATCTCAGTTCGGTGTAGGTCGTTCGCTCCAAGCTGGGCTGTGTGCACGA
ACCCCCCGTTCAGCCCGACCGCTGCGCCTTATCCGGTAACTATCGTCTTGAGTCCAACCCGGTAAGACAC
GACTTATCGCCACTGGCAGCAGCCACTGGTAACAGGATTAGCAGAGCGAGGTATGTAGGCGGTGCTACAG
AGTTCTTGAAGTGGTGGCCTAACTACGGCTACACTAGAAGGACAGTATTTGGTATCTGCGCTCTGCTGAA
GCCAGTTACCTTCGGAAAAAGAGTTGGTAGCTCTTGATCCGGCAAACAAACCACCGCTGGTAGCGGTGGT
TTTTTTGTTTGCAAGCAGCAGATTACGCGCAGAAAAAAAGGATCTCAAGAAGATCCTTTGATCTTTTCTA
CGGGGTCTGACGCTCAGTGGAACGAAAACTCACGTTAAGGGATTTTGGTCATGAGATTATCAAAAAGGAT
CTTCACCTAGATCCTTTTAAATTAAAAATGAAGTTTTAAATCAATCTAAAGTATATATGAGTAAACTTGG
TCTGACAGTTACCAATGCTTAATCAGTGAGGCACCTATCTCAGCGATCTGTCTATTTCGTTCATCCATAG
TTGCCTGACTCCCCGTCGTGTAGATAACTACGATACGGGAGGGCTTACCATCTGGCCCCAGTGCTGCAAT
GATACCGCGAGACCCACGCTCACCGGCTCCAGATTTATCAGCAATAAACCAGCCAGCCGGAAGGGCCGAG
CGCAGAAGTGGTCCTGCAACTTTATCCGCCTCCATCCAGTCTATTAATTGTTGCCGGGAAGCTAGAGTAA
GTAGTTCGCCAGTTAATAGTTTGCGCAACGTTGTTGCCATTGCTACAGGCATCGTGGTGTCACGCTCGTC
GTTTGGTATGGCTTCATTCAGCTCCGGTTCCCAACGATCAAGGCGAGTTACATGATCCCCCATGTTGTGC
AAAAAAGCGGTTAGCTCCTTCGGTCCTCCGATCGTTGTCAGAAGTAAGTTGGCCGCAGTGTTATCACTCA
TGGTTATGGCAGCACTGCATAATTCTCTTACTGTCATGCCATCCGTAAGATGCTTTTCTGTGACTGGTGA
GTACTCAACCAAGTCATTCTGAGAATAGTGTATGCGGCGACCGAGTTGCTCTTGCCCGGCGTCAATACGG
GATAATACCGCGCCACATAGCAGAACTTTAAAAGTGCTCATCATTGGAAAACGTTCTTCGGGGCGAAAAC
TCTCAAGGATCTTACCGCTGTTGAGATCCAGTTCGATGTAACCCACTCGTGCACCCAACTGATCTTCAGC
ATCTTTTACTTTCACCAGCGTTTCTGGGTGAGCAAAAACAGGAAGGCAAAATGCCGCAAAAAAGGGAATA
AGGGCGACACGGAAATGTTGAATACTCATACTCTTCCTTTTTCAATATTATTGAAGCATTTATCAGGGTT
ATTGTCTCATGAGCGGATACATATTTGAATGTATTTAGAAAAATAAACAAATAGGGGTTCCGCGCACATT
TCCCCGAAAAGTGCCACCTGACGTC
Features (pLannotate 1.2.2; 21 found; start..end, strand, type, name):
     36..80      -  misc_feature   bom (fragment): basis of mobility region from pBR322
    235..614     +  enhancer       CMV enhancer: human cytomegalovirus immediate early enhancer
    615..818     +  promoter       CMV promoter: human cytomegalovirus (CMV) immediate early promoter
    814..847     +  LTR            5' LTR (truncated) (fragment): truncated 5' long terminal repeat (LTR) from HIV-1
    863..881     +  promoter       T7 promoter: promoter for bacteriophage T7 RNA polymerase
   1035..1841    +  CDS            Il1b: IL1B_MOUSE - Experimental evidence at protein level: Swiss-Prot protein existence level 1. Potent proinflammatory cytokine. Initially discovered as the major endogenous pyrogen, induces prostaglandin synthesis, neutrophil influx and activation, T-cell activation and cytokine production, B- cell activation and antibody production, and fibroblast proliferation and collagen production. Promotes Th17 differentiation of T-cells. Synergizes with IL12/interleukin-12 to induce IFNG synthesis from T- helper 1 (Th1) cells. Plays a role in angiogenesis by inducing VEGF production synergistically with TNF
   2380..2398    -  promoter       SP6 promoter: promoter for bacteriophage SP6 RNA polymerase
   2424..2648    +  polyA_signal   bGH poly(A) signal: bovine growth hormone polyadenylation signal
   2652..2673    +  promoter       SV40 promoter (fragment): SV40 enhancer and early promoter
   2694..3122    +  rep_origin     f1 ori (sequence partly withheld): f1 bacteriophage origin of replication; arrow indicates direction of (+) strand synthesis
   3136..3466    +  promoter       SV40 promoter: SV40 enhancer and early promoter
   3533..4324    +  CDS            neo: KKA2_KLEPN - Also known as kan, nptII. Experimental evidence at protein level: Swiss-Prot protein existence level 1. Resistance to kanamycin, neomycin, paromomycin, ribostamycin, butirosin and gentamicin B. From Klebsiella pneumoniae.
   4348..4506    +  CDS            ble (fragment): BLE_KLEPN - Experimental evidence at protein level: Swiss-Prot protein existence level 1. Binding protein with a strong affinity to the bleomycin family of antibiotics. Binds to CL990; an antimitotic-antibiotic compound. From Klebsiella pneumoniae.
   4501..4622    +  polyA_signal   SV40 poly(A) signal: SV40 polyadenylation signal
   4695..4711    -  protein_bind   lac operator: The lac repressor binds to the lac operator to inhibit transcription in E. coli. This inhibition can be relieved by adding lactose or isopropyl-β-D-thiogalactopyranoside (IPTG). lac repressor encoded by lacI
   4719..4749    -  promoter       lac promoter: promoter for the E. coli lac operon
   4764..4785    -  protein_bind   CAP binding site: CAP binding activates transcription in the presence of cAMP. E. coli catabolite activator protein
   4798..4890    -  CDS            lacI (fragment): lac repressor; lacI; The lac repressor binds to the lac operator to inhibit transcription in E. coli. This inhibition can be relieved by adding lactose or isopropyl-β-D-thiogalactopyranoside (IPTG).
   5073..5661    -  rep_origin     ori: high-copy-number ColE1/pMB1/pBR322/pUC origin of replication
   5832..6692    -  CDS            AmpR: β-lactamase; bla; confers resistance to ampicillin, carbenicillin, and related antibiotics
   6693..6797    -  promoter       AmpR promoter: bla
