[The description below was written by a language model from this plasmid's Addgene catalogue record and pLannotate feature annotations shown in this document.]
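Description:
pCMV-pro-IL1b is a mammalian expression plasmid of about 6.8 kb that drives expression of mouse pro-interleukin-1 beta, the uncleaved precursor of the proinflammatory cytokine IL-1β. The catalogue lists the backbone loosely as "pCMV or pcDNA3", and the annotated layout is consistent with a pcDNA3-type vector. It is maintained in E. coli through a high-copy ColE1/pUC-type origin and selected with ampicillin via the β-lactamase gene under its own promoter. An f1 origin is also present, which in principle allows single-stranded DNA production.

The Il1b insert, recorded as roughly 1.4 kb and cloned between EcoRI and XhoI sites, contains an open reading frame of about 800 bp, so the fragment evidently carries untranslated flanking sequence as well. No epitope tag or reporter fusion is annotated. Transcription is driven by the human cytomegalovirus immediate-early enhancer and promoter and is terminated by the bovine growth hormone polyadenylation signal. T7 and SP6 phage promoters flank the cloning region and could support in vitro transcription or serve as sequencing primer sites. A separate cassette, comprising the SV40 early promoter, the neomycin phosphotransferase gene and an SV40 poly(A) signal, permits G418 selection of stably transfected mammalian cells. Short annotated fragments such as a truncated HIV-1 LTR, ble, lacI and bom appear to be backbone remnants or partial similarity matches rather than functional elements.

The stated purpose is expression of murine pro-IL-1β in mammalian cells. The associated publication concerns inflammasome activation, a setting in which the precursor would serve as a substrate for caspase-1-dependent processing, although the record does not spell out the specific assay.
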