Addgene plasmid #73953: pCMV-pro-IL1b
Purpose: Express murine pro-interleukin-1 beta in mammalian cells
Depositing lab: Christian Stehlik. Depositing organization: Northwestern University. Publication: Activation of inflammasomes requires intracellular redistribution of the apoptotic speck-like protein containing a caspase recruitment domain. Bryan NB, Dorfleutner A, Rojanasakul Y, Stehlik C. J Immunol. 2009 Mar 1;182(5):3173-82. doi: 10.4049/jimmunol.0802367. PubMed 19234215.
Backbone
  Vector backbone: pCMV or pcDNA3
  Vector type: Mammalian Expression
Growth in bacteria
  Bacterial resistance: Ampicillin, 100 μg/mL
  Growth temperature: 37°C
  Growth strain: DH5alpha
  Copy number: High Copy
Gene/Insert
  Gene/Insert name: interleukin-1 beta
  Species: M. musculus (mouse)
  Insert size (bp): 1400
  GenBank ID: NM_008361
  Entrez Gene: Il1b (a.k.a. IL-1beta, Il-1b)
  Promoter: CMV
  Cloning method: Restriction Enzyme; 5′ cloning site EcoR1 (not destroyed); 3′ cloning site XhoI1 (not destroyed)
  Sequencing primers: 5′ unknown; 3′ unknown
Terms and licenses: Academic/Nonprofit Terms; Industry Terms: Not Available to Industry
How to cite: pCMV-pro-IL1b was a gift from Christian Stehlik (Addgene plasmid # 73953 ; http://n2t.net/addgene:73953 ; RRID:Addgene_73953)
