>Addgene plasmid #73953 | pCMV-pro-IL1b | addgene partial sequence | sequence record 141862 | CMV-F 5'-CGCAAATGGGCGGTAGGCGTG-3'
CTATATAAGCAGAGCTCTCTGGCTAACTAGAGAACCCACTGCTTACTGGCTTATCGAAATTAATACGACT
CACTATAGGGAGACCCAAGCTTGGTACCGAGCTCGGATCCACTAGTAACGGCCGCCAGTGTGCTGGAATT
CATGCGTTCTTACAGTGCAGGGTTCGAGGCCTAATAGGCTCATCTGGGATCCTCTCCAGCCAAGCTTCCT
TGTGCAAGTGTCTGAAGCAGCTATGGCAACTGTTCCTGAACTCAACTGTGAAATGCCACCTTTTGACAGT
GATGAGAATGACCTGTTCTTTGAAGTTGACGGACCCCAAAAGATGAAGGGCTGCTTCCAAACCTTTGACC
TGGGCTGTCCAGATGAGAGCATCCAGCTTCAAATCTCACAGCAGCACATCAACAAGAGCTTCAGGCAGGC
AGTATCACTCATTGTGGCTGTGGAGAAGCTGTGGCAGCTACCTGTGTCTTTCCCGTGGACCTTCCAGGAT
GAGGACATGAGCACCTTCTTTTCCTTCATCTTTGAAGAAGAGCCCATCCTCTGTGACTCATGGGATGATG
ATGATAACCTGCTGGTGTGTGACGTTCCCATTAGACAGCTGCACTACAGGCTCCGAGATGAACAACAAAA
AAGCCTCGTGCTGTCGGACCCATATGAGCTGAAAGCTCTCCACCTCAATGGACAGAATATCAACCAACAA
GTGATATTCTCCATGAGCTTTGTACAAGGAGAACCAAGCAACGACAAAATACCTGTGGCCTTGGGCCTCA
AAGGAAAGAATCTATACCTGTCCTGTGTAATGAAAGACGGCACACCCACCCTGCAGCTGGAGAGTGTGGA
TCCCAAGCAATACCCAAAGAAGAAGATGGAAAAGCGGTTTGTCTTCA
