>Addgene plasmid #73953 | pCMV-pro-IL1b | addgene partial sequence | sequence record 141865 | BGH-rev 5'-TAGAAGGCACAGTCGAGG-3'
CATTTAGGTGACACTATAGAATAGGGCCCTCTAGATGCATGCTCGAGCGGCCGCCAGTGTGATGGATATC
TGCAGAATTCATGCGTTCTTACAGTTTTTTTTTTGTTTGTTTGTTTTAATGAAATTTATTTCATACTCAT
CAAAGCAATGTGCTGGTGCTTCATTCATAAAAATTCTCATCCATATTATAGGAACCTATTTATTCTCAGC
TTCAATGAAAGACCTCAGTGCAGGCTATGACCAATTCATCCCCCACACGTTGACAGCTAGGTTCTGTTCT
AGAGAGTGCTGCCTAATGTCCCCTTGAATCAACTTAAATAGATCAACCAATCAATAAATACATAAATAAA
TAGGTAAGTGGTTGCCCATCAGAGGCAAGGAGGAAAACACAGGCTCTCTTTGAACAGAATGTGCCATGGT
TTCTTGTGACCCTGAGCGACCTGTCTTGGCCGAGGACTAAGGAGTGTCCTAGAGATTGAGCTGTCTGCTC
ATTCATGACAAGGGAGCTCCTTCACATGCCCTGGGGAAGGCATTAGAAACAGTCCAGCCCATACTTTAGG
AAGACACAGATTCCATGGTGAAGTCAATTATGTCCTGACCACTGTTGTTTCCCAGGAAGACAGGCTTGTG
CTCTGCTTGTGAGGTGCTGATGTACCAGTTGGGGAACTCTGCAGACTCAAACTCCACTTTGCTCTTGACT
TCTATCTTGTTGAAGACAAACCGCTTTTCCATCTTCTTCTTTGGGTATTGCTTGGGATCCACACTCTCCA
GCTGCAGGGTGGGTGTGCCGTCTTTCATTACACAGGACAGGTATAGATTCTTTCCTTTGAGGCCCAAGGC
CACAGGTATTTTGTCGTTGCTTGGTTCTCCTTGTACAAAGCTCATGGAGAATATCACTTGTTGGTTGATA
TTCTGTCCATTGAGGTGG
